>Addgene plasmid #21809 | eIF2a 3 | addgene full sequence | sequence record 358561 | Addgene NGS Result
CGTGCCAGCTGCATTAATGAATCGGCCAACGCGCGGGGAGAGGCGGTTTGCGTATTGGGCGCTCTTCCGC
TTCCTCGCTCACTGACTCGCTGCGCTCGGTCGTTCGGCTGCGGCGAGCGGTATCAGCTCACTCAAAGGCG
GTAATACGGTTATCCACAGAATCAGGGGATAACGCAGGAAAGAACATGTGAGCAAAAGGCCAGCAAAAGG
CCAGGAACCGTAAAAAGGCCGCGTTGCTGGCGTTTTTCCATAGGCTCCGCCCCCCTGACGAGCATCACAA
AAATCGACGCTCAAGTCAGAGGTGGCGAAACCCGACAGGACTATAAAGATACCAGGCGTTTCCCCCTGGA
AGCTCCCTCGTGCGCTCTCCTGTTCCGACCCTGCCGCTTACCGGATACCTGTCCGCCTTTCTCCCTTCGG
GAAGCGTGGCGCTTTCTCATAGCTCACGCTGTAGGTATCTCAGTTCGGTGTAGGTCGTTCGCTCCAAGCT
GGGCTGTGTGCACGAACCCCCCGTTCAGCCCGACCGCTGCGCCTTATCCGGTAACTATCGTCTTGAGTCC
AACCCGGTAAGACACGACTTATCGCCACTGGCAGCAGCCACTGGTAACAGGATTAGCAGAGCGAGGTATG
TAGGCGGTGCTACAGAGTTCTTGAAGTGGTGGCCTAACTACGGCTACACTAGAAGAACAGTATTTGGTAT
CTGCGCTCTGCTGAAGCCAGTTACCTTCGGAAAAAGAGTTGGTAGCTCTTGATCCGGCAAACAAACCACC
GCTGGTAGCGGTGGTTTTTTTGTTTGCAAGCAGCAGATTACGCGCAGAAAAAAAGGATCTCAAGAAGATC
CTTTGATCTTTTCTACGGGGTCTGACGCTCAGTGGAACGAAAACTCACGTTAAGGGATTTTGGTCATGAG
ATTATCAAAAAGGATCTTCACCTAGATCCTTTTAAATTAAAAATGAAGTTTTAAATCAATCTAAAGTATA
TATGAGTAAACTTGGTCTGACAGTTACCAATGCTTAATCAGTGAGGCACCTATCTCAGCGATCTGTCTAT
TTCGTTCATCCATAGTTGCCTGACTCCCCGTCGTGTAGATAACTACGATACGGGAGGGCTTACCATCTGG
CCCCAGTGCTGCAATGATACCGCGAGACCCACGCTCACCGGCTCCAGATTTATCAGCAATAAACCAGCCA
GCCGGAAGGGCCGAGCGCAGAAGTGGTCCTGCAACTTTATCCGCCTCCATCCAGTCTATTAATTGTTGCC
GGGAAGCTAGAGTAAGTAGTTCGCCAGTTAATAGTTTGCGCAACGTTGTTGCCATTGCTACAGGCATCGT
GGTGTCACGCTCGTCGTTTGGTATGGCTTCATTCAGCTCCGGTTCCCAACGATCAAGGCGAGTTACATGA
TCCCCCATGTTGTGCAAAAAAGCGGTTAGCTCCTTCGGTCCTCCGATCGTTGTCAGAAGTAAGTTGGCCG
CAGTGTTATCACTCATGGTTATGGCAGCACTGCATAATTCTCTTACTGTCATGCCATCCGTAAGATGCTT
TTCTGTGACTGGTGAGTACTCAACCAAGTCATTCTGAGAATAGTGTATGCGGCGACCGAGTTGCTCTTGC
CCGGCGTCAATACGGGATAATACCGCGCCACATAGCAGAACTTTAAAAGTGCTCATCATTGGAAAACGTT
CTTCGGGGCGAAAACTCTCAAGGATCTTACCGCTGTTGAGATCCAGTTCGATGTAACCCACTCGTGCACC
CAACTGATCTTCAGCATCTTTTACTTTCACCAGCGTTTCTGGGTGAGCAAAAACAGGAAGGCAAAATGCC
GCAAAAAAGGGAATAAGGGCGACACGGAAATGTTGAATACTCATACTCTTCCTTTTTCAATATTATTGAA
GCATTTATCAGGGTTATTGTCTCATGAGCGGATACATATTTGAATGTATTTAGAAAAATAAACAAATAGG
GGTTCCGCGCACATTTCCCCGAAAAGTGCCACCTGACGTCGACGGATCGGGAGATCTCCCGATCCCCTAT
GGTGCACTCTCAGTACAATCTGCTCTGATGCCGCATAGTTAAGCCAGTATCTGCTCCCTGCTTGTGTGTT
GGAGGTCGCTGAGTAGTGCGCGAGCAAAATTTAAGCTACAACAAGGCAAGGCTTGACCGACAATTGCATG
AAGAATCTGCTTAGGGTTAGGCGTTTTGCGCTGCTTCGCGATGTACGGGCCAGATATACGCGTTGACATT
GATTATTGACTAGTTATTAATAGTAATCAATTACGGGGTCATTAGTTCATAGCCCATATATGGAGTTCCG
CGTTACATAACTTACGGTAAATGGCCCGCCTGGCTGACCGCCCAACGACCCCCGCCCATTGACGTCAATA
ATGACGTATGTTCCCATAGTAACGCCAATAGGGACTTTCCATTGACGTCAATGGGTGGAGTATTTACGGT
AAACTGCCCACTTGGCAGTACATCAAGTGTATCATATGCCAAGTACGCCCCCTATTGACGTCAATGACGG
TAAATGGCCCGCCTGGCATTATGCCCAGTACATGACCTTATGGGACTTTCCTACTTGGCAGTACATCTAC
GTATTAGTCATCGCTATTACCATGGTGATGCGGTTTTGGCAGTACATCAATGGGCGTGGATAGCGGTTTG
ACTCACGGGGATTTCCAAGTCTCCACCCCATTGACGTCAATGGGAGTTTGTTTTGGCACCAAAATCAACG
GGACTTTCCAAAATGTCGTAACAACTCCGCCCCATTGACGCAAATGGGCGGTAGGCGTGTACGGTGGGAG
GTCTATATAAGCAGAGCTCTCTGGCTAACTAGAGAACCCACTGCTTACTGGCTTATCGAAATTAATACGA
CTCACTATAGGGAGACCCAAGCTTGATATCGAATTCCGGGGAAGCAAGTCTGGTCTCTGTGATTGAAGAA
GTCGGCTCTGGGCTCCAGTGCGGGAATCACACACATACCTCAGAATGCCGGGTCTAAGTTGTAGATTTTA
TCAACACAAATTTCCTGAGGTGGAAGATGTAGTGATGGTGAATGTCAGATCCATTGCTGAAATGGGGGCT
TATGTCAGCTTGCTGGAATACAACAACATTGAAGGCATGATTCTTCTTAGTGAACTCGACAGAAGGCGTA
TCCGTTCTATCAACAAACTCATCCGAATTGGCAGGAATGAGTGTGTGGTTGTCATTAGGGTGGACAAAGA
AAAAGGATATATTGATTTGTCAAAAAGAAGAGTTTCTCCAGAGGAAGCAATCAAATGTGAAGACAAATTC
ACAAAATCCAAAACTGTTTATAGCATTCTTCGTCATGTTGCTGAGGTGTTAGAATACACCAAGGATGAGC
AGCTGGAAAGCCTATTCCAGAGGACTGCCTGGGTCTTTGATGACAAGTACAAGAGACCTGGATATGGTGC
CTATGATGCATTTAAGCATGCAGTCTCAGACCCATCTATTTTGGATAGTTTAGATTTGAATGAAGATGAA
CGGGAAGTACTCATTAATAATATTAATAGGCGCTTGACCCCACAGGCTGTCAAAATTCGAGCAGATATTG
AAGTGGCTTGTTATGGTTATGAAGGCATTGATGCTGTAAAAGAAGCCCTAAGAGCAGGTTTGAATTGTTC
TACAGAAAACATGCCCATTAAGATTAATCTAATAGCTCCTCCTCGGTATGTAATGACTACGACAACCCTG
GAGAGAACAGAAGGCCTTTCTGTCCTCAGTCAAGCTATGGCTGTTATCAAAGAGAAGATTGAGGAAAAGA
GGGGTGTGTTCAATGTTCAAATGGAGCCCAAAGTGGTCACAGATACAGATGAGACTGAACTTGCGAGGCA
GATGGAGAGGCTTGAAAGAGAAAATGCCGAAGTGGATGGAGATGATGATGCAGAAGAAATGGAAGCCAAA
GCTGAAGATTAACTTTGTGGGAAACAGAGTCCAATTTAAGGAACACAGAGCAGCGCTTCCTGGCTGTAAA
TCCTAGACTTGAAAGTTTTCCAGTATTGAAAACTTCAAAGCTGAATATTTTTTATTTCTAAGTATTTAAA
TGTTCTAACAGATCAGAACATGAAATGCCCTCCTAAATGTCAGCTGTTGTCACACAGTAGCTCCAACACT
TTGAGCATTTTTAAGGGAGTGGCCTCATTTCACTAGAGACAAATCTTTAAGAATAGTTCTAAAATTGGGC
TTGTGATTTCCATTTCTGATGTCTCCAGATTGGCACCCCTTTCTAGTTCAATGCCTCACGAGATTTGCCA
GGGGCATCCAAGGCAAACAATCCCAATCTTTCTATATAAAATGTATTCAAGCAAACATCAAATAAATTTC
TGGGATATTTAACTATAGGCTTCTTCCTTCTTGTCACCAGTTAAAAGCATTTTAATACTAAGACCCTAAT
TCTTTTATCTTTATTTTAGTCTTGATGTGGAACTGTAGGAGCAGGTGAATAAAGGATCTCTATAACAGAT
CCTTTCAAAAGAAGAGTTTTAGAGAAAATAAATTTAACTTTAACCACAGTGAAAGTTGACCTCGAGCATG
CAGCCCGGGGGATCCACTAGTTCTAGAGGGCCCTATTCTATAGTGTCACCTAAATGCTAGAGCTCGCTGA
TCAGCCTCGACTGTGCCTTCTAGTTGCCAGCCATCTGTTGTTTGCCCCTCCCCCGTGCCTTCCTTGACCC
TGGAAGGTGCCACTCCCACTGTCCTTTCCTAATAAAATGAGGAAATTGCATCGCATTGTCTGAGTAGGTG
TCATTCTATTCTGGGGGGTGGGGTGGGGCAGGACAGCAAGGGGGAGGATTGGGAAGACAATAGCAGGCAT
GCTGGGGATGCGGTGGGCTCTATGGCTTCTGAGGCGGAAAGAACCAGCTGGGGCTCTAGGGGGTATCCCC
[124 nt withheld, positions 4901-5024]
C
[91 nt withheld, positions 5026-5116]
A
[49 nt withheld, positions 5118-5166]
CCTTTGACGTTGGAGTCCACGTTCTTT
[37 nt withheld, positions 5194-5230]
ACCCTATCTCGGTCTATTCTTTTGATTTATAAGGGATTTTGCCGATTTCGGCCTATTGGTTAAAAAATGA
GCTGATTTAACAAAAATTTAACGCGAATTAATTCTGTGGAATGTGTGTCAGTTAGGGTGTGGAAAGTCCC
CAGGCTCCCCAGCAGGCAGAAGTATGCAAAGCATGCATCTCAATTAGTCAGCAACCAGGTGTGGAAAGTC
CCCAGGCTCCCCAGCAGGCAGAAGTATGCAAAGCATGCATCTCAATTAGTCAGCAACCATAGTCCCGCCC
CTAACTCCGCCCATCCCGCCCCTAACTCCGCCCAGTTCCGCCCATTCTCCGCCCCATGGCTGACTAATTT
TTTTTATTTATGCAGAGGCCGAGGCCGCCTCTGCCTCTGAGCTATTCCAGAAGTAGTGAGGAGGCTTTTT
TGGAGGCCTAGGCTTTTGCAAAAAGCTCCCGGGCTCGACTAGAGATCCCTCGACCTCGAGATCCATTGTG
CTCTAAAGCCTAAGATGAGCTTTCCATGTAAATTTGTAGCCAGCTTCCTTCTGATTTTCAATGTTTCTTC
CAAAGGTGCAGTCTCCAAAGAGATTACGAATGCCTTGGAAACCTGGGGTGCCTTGGGTCAGGACATCAAC
TTGGACATTCCTAGTTTTCAAATGAGTGATGATATTGACGATATAAAATGGGAAAAAACTTCAGACAAGA
AAAAGATTGCACAATTCAGAAAAGAGAAAGAGACTTTCAAGGAAAAAGATACATATAAGCTATTTAAAAA
TGGAACTCTGAAAATTAAGCATCTGAAGACCGATGATCAGGATATCTACAAGGTATCAATATATGATACA
AAAGGAAAAAATGTGTTGGAAAAAATATTTGATTTGAAGATTCAAGAGAGGGTCTCAAAACCAAAGATCT
CCTGGACTTGTATCAACACAACCCTGACCTGTGAGGTAATGAATGGAACTGACCCCGAATTAAACCTGTA
TCAAGATGGGAAACATCTAAAACTTTCTCAGAGGGTCATCACACACAAGTGGACCACCAGCCTGAGTGCA
AAATTCAAGTGCACAGCAGGGAACAAAGTCAGCAAGGAATCCAGTGTCGAGCCTGTCAGCTGTCCAGAGA
AAGGTCTGGACATCTATCTCATCATTGGCATATGTGGAGGAGGCAGCCTCTTGATGGTCTTTGTGGCACT
GCTCGTTTTCTATATCACCAAAAGGAAAAAACAGAGGAGTCGGAGAAATGATGAGGAGCTGGAGACAAGA
GCCCACAGAGTAGCTACTGAAGAAAGGGGCCGGAAGCCCCAACAAATTCCAGCTTCAACCCCTCAGAATC
CAGCAACTTCCCAACATCCTCCTCCACCACCTGGTCATCGTTCCCAGGCACCTAGTCATCGTCCCCCGCC
TCCTGGACACCGTGTTCAGCACCAGCCTCAGAAGAGGCCTCCTGCTCCGTCGGGCACACAAGTTCACCAG
CAGAAAGGCCCGCCCCTCCCCAGACCTCGAGTTCAGCCAAAACCTCCCCATGGGGCAGCAGAAAACTCAT
TGTCCCCTTCCTCTAATTAAAAAAGATAGAAACTGTCTTTTTCAATAAAAAGCACTGTGGATTTCTGCCC
TCCTGATGTGCATATCCGTACTTCCATGAGGTGTTTTCTGTGTGCAGAACATTGTCACCTCCTGAGGCTG
TGGGCCACAGCCACCTCTGCATCTTCGAAATGACCGACCAAGCGACGCCCAACCTGCCATCACGAGATTT
CGATTCCACCGCCGCCTTCTATGAAAGGTTGGGCTTCGGAATCGTTTTCCGGGACGCCGGCTGGATGATC
CTCCAGCGCGGGGATCTCATGCTGGAGTTCTTCGCCCACCCCAACTTGTTTATTGCAGCTTATAATGGTT
ACAAATAAAGCAATAGCATCACAAATTTCACAAATAAAGCATTTTTTTCACTGCATTCTAGTTGTGGTTT
GTCCAAACTCATCAATGTATCTTATCATGTCTGTATACCGTCGACCTCTAGCTAGAGCTTGGCGTAATCA
TGGTCATAGCTGTTTCCTGTGTGAAATTGTTATCCGCTCACAATTCCACACAACATACGAGCCGGAAGCA
TAAAGTGTAAAGCCTGGGGTGCCTAATGAGTGAGCTAACTCACATTAATTGCGTTGCGCTCACTGCCCGC
TTTCCAGTCGGGAAACCTGT
Features (pLannotate 1.2.2; 23 found; start..end, strand, type, name):
    245..833     -  rep_origin     ori: high-copy-number ColE1/pMB1/pBR322/pUC origin of replication
   1004..1864    -  CDS            AmpR: β-lactamase; bla; confers resistance to ampicillin, carbenicillin, and related antibiotics
   1865..1969    -  promoter       AmpR promoter: bla
   2028..2080    -  misc_feature   bom (fragment): basis of mobility region from pBR322
   2235..2614    +  enhancer       CMV enhancer: human cytomegalovirus immediate early enhancer
   2615..2818    +  promoter       CMV promoter: human cytomegalovirus (CMV) immediate early promoter
   2814..2847    +  LTR            5' LTR (truncated) (fragment): truncated 5' long terminal repeat (LTR) from HIV-1
   2863..2881    +  promoter       T7 promoter: promoter for bacteriophage T7 RNA polymerase
   2889..2907    -  misc_feature   MCS (fragment): pBluescript multiple cloning site
   2985..3929    +  CDS            EIF2S1: IF2A_HUMAN - Also known as EIF2A. Experimental evidence at protein level: Swiss-Prot protein existence level 1. Functions in the early steps of protein synthesis by forming a ternary complex with GTP and initiator tRNA (PubMed:16289705). This complex binds to a 40S ribosomal subunit, followed by mRNA binding to form a 43S pre-initiation complex (PubMed:16289705). Junction of the 60S ribosomal subunit to form the 80S initiation complex is preceded by hydrolysis of the GTP bound to eIF-2 and release of an eIF-2-GDP binary complex (PubMed:16289705). In order for eIF-2 to recycle and catalyze anot
   4549..4578    -  misc_feature   MCS (fragment): pBluescript multiple cloning site
   4587..4605    -  promoter       SP6 promoter: promoter for bacteriophage SP6 RNA polymerase
   4631..4855    +  polyA_signal   bGH poly(A) signal: bovine growth hormone polyadenylation signal
   4859..4880    +  promoter       SV40 promoter (fragment): SV40 enhancer and early promoter
   4901..5329    +  rep_origin     f1 ori (sequence partly withheld): f1 bacteriophage origin of replication; arrow indicates direction of (+) strand synthesis
   5343..5672    +  promoter       SV40 promoter: SV40 enhancer and early promoter
   5735..6787    +  CDS            CD2: CD2_HUMAN - Also known as SRBC. Experimental evidence at protein level: Swiss-Prot protein existence level 1. CD2 interacts with lymphocyte function-associated antigen CD58 (LFA-3) and CD48/BCM1 to mediate adhesion between T-cells and other cell types. CD2 is implicated in the triggering of T-cells, the cytoplasmic domain is implicated in the signaling function. From Homo sapiens (Human).
   6940..7098    +  CDS            ble (fragment): BLE_KLEPN - Experimental evidence at protein level: Swiss-Prot protein existence level 1. Binding protein with a strong affinity to the bleomycin family of antibiotics. Binds to CL990; an antimitotic-antibiotic compound. From Klebsiella pneumoniae.
   7093..7214    +  polyA_signal   SV40 poly(A) signal: SV40 polyadenylation signal
   7287..7303    -  protein_bind   lac operator: The lac repressor binds to the lac operator to inhibit transcription in E. coli. This inhibition can be relieved by adding lactose or isopropyl-β-D-thiogalactopyranoside (IPTG). lac repressor encoded by lacI
   7311..7341    -  promoter       lac promoter: promoter for the E. coli lac operon
   7356..7377    -  protein_bind   CAP binding site: CAP binding activates transcription in the presence of cAMP. E. coli catabolite activator protein
   7390..62      -  CDS            lacI (fragment) (across the origin): lac repressor; lacI; The lac repressor binds to the lac operator to inhibit transcription in E. coli. This inhibition can be relieved by adding lactose or isopropyl-β-D-thiogalactopyranoside (IPTG).
