[The description below was written by a language model from this plasmid's Addgene catalogue record and pLannotate feature annotations shown in this document.]
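Description:
eIF2a 3 is a mammalian expression plasmid built on the pcDNA.CD2 backbone, carrying a human EIF2S1 (eIF2α) cDNA with an S52D substitution. The insert was cloned between HindIII and XbaI sites, both retained, and the depositor notes that the base changes introducing the mutation also create a TaqI site, which offers a diagnostic restriction marker. The recorded insert is about 1.7 kb, while the annotated EIF2S1 coding region spans roughly 0.95 kb, so the fragment evidently includes additional flanking cDNA sequence downstream of the open reading frame. Transcription is driven by the CMV immediate-early enhancer and promoter and terminated by the bovine growth hormone polyadenylation signal. T7 and SP6 promoters flank the cloning site.

A second cassette places human CD2 under the SV40 early enhancer/promoter, followed by an SV40 poly(A) signal. A leftover fragment of a bleomycin-resistance gene lies between them, suggesting that CD2 replaced a drug marker in the parent vector. CD2 is listed as the selectable marker: as a cell-surface protein, it allows transfected cells to be identified or enriched by surface staining rather than by antibiotic selection. In bacteria the plasmid is maintained through a high-copy ColE1/pUC-type origin and ampicillin resistance, and an f1 origin is also present.

eIF2α is the alpha subunit of the factor that delivers initiator tRNA to the 40S ribosomal subunit. Replacing a regulatory serine with aspartate is a standard way to mimic phosphorylation, so the construct is likely meant for studying translational control, although the record does not state a purpose.
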