Addgene plasmid #21809: eIF2a 3
Depositing lab: David Ron. Depositing organization: NYU Grossman School of Medicine.
Backbone
  Vector backbone: pcDNA.CD2
  Backbone manufacturer: Addgene plasmid 21810
  Backbone size w/o insert (bp): 5832
  Vector type: Mammalian Expression
  Selectable markers: CD2
Growth in bacteria
  Bacterial resistance: Ampicillin, 100 μg/mL
  Growth temperature: 37°C
  Growth strain: DH5alpha
  Copy number: High Copy
Gene/Insert
  Gene/Insert name: eIF2a
  Species: H. sapiens (human)
  Insert size (bp): 1683
  Mutation: S52D
  Entrez Gene: EIF2S1 (a.k.a. EIF-2, EIF-2A, EIF-2alpha, EIF2, EIF2A)
  Cloning method: Restriction Enzyme; 5′ cloning site HindIII (not destroyed); 3′ cloning site XbaI (not destroyed)
  Sequencing primers: 5′ CMV-F; 3′ BGH-rev
Terms and licenses: Academic/Nonprofit Terms; Industry Terms: Not Available to Industry
Depositor comments: Bases changed to make S52D mutation, creates a Taq1 site.
How to cite: eIF2a 3 was a gift from David Ron (Addgene plasmid # 21809 ; http://n2t.net/addgene:21809 ; RRID:Addgene_21809)
