>Addgene plasmid #21809 | eIF2a 3 | addgene partial sequence | sequence record 55777 | CMV-F 5'-CGCAAATGGGCGGTAGGCGTG-3'
CAGAGCTCTCTGGCTAACTAGAGAACCCACTGCTTACTGGCTTATCGAAATTAATACGACTCACTATAGG
GAGACCCAAGCTTGATATCGAATTCCGGGGAAGCAAGTCTGGTCTCTGTGATTGAAGAAGTCGGCTCTGG
GCTCCAGTGCGGGAATCACACACATACCTCAGAATGCCGGGTCTAAGTTGTAGATTTTATCAACACAAAT
TTCCTGAGGTGGAAGATGTAGTGATGGTGAATGTCAGATCCATTGCTGAAATGGGGGCTTATGTCAGCTT
GCTGGAATACAACAACATTGAAGGCATGATTCTTCTTAGTGAACTCGACAGAAGGCGTATCCGTTCTATC
AACAAACTCATCCGAATTGGCAGGAATGAGTGTGTGGTTGTCATTAGGGTGGACAAAGAAAAAGGATATA
TTGATTTGTCAAAAAGAAGAGTTTCTCCAGAGGAAGCAATCAAATGTGAAGACAAATTCACAAAATCCAA
AACTGTTTATAGCATTCTTCGTCATGTTGCTGAGGTGTTAGAATACACCAAGGATGAGCAGCTGGAAAGC
CTATTCCAGAGGACTGCCTGGGTCTTTGATGACAAGTACAAGAGACCTGGATATGGTGCCTATGATGCAT
TTAAGCATGCAGTCTCAGACCCATCTATTTTGGATAGTTTAGATTTGAATGAAGATGAACGGGAAGTACT
CATTAATAATATTAATAGGCGCTTGACCCCACAGGCTGTCAAAATTCGAGCAGATATTGAAGTGGCTTGT
TATGGTTATGAAGGCATTGATGCTGTAAAAGAAGCCCTAAGAGC
